>Addgene plasmid #244575 | CL20_mEGFP_FOidr_023 | addgene full sequence | sequence record 490663 | Addgene NGS Result
AAAAAAAATCTAACCTCAAGTCAAGGCTTTTCTATGGAATAAGGAATGGACAGCAGGGGGCTGTTTCATA
TACTGATGACCTCTTTATAGCCAACCTTTGTTCATGGCAGCCAGCATATGGGCATATGTTGCCAAACTCT
AAACCAAATACTCATTCTGATGTTTTAAATGATTTGCCCTCCCATATGTCCTTCCGAGTGAGAGACACAA
AAAATTCCAACACACTATTGCAATGAAAATAAATTTCCTTTATTAGCCAGAAGTCAGATGCTCAAGGGGC
TTCATGATGTCCCCATAATTTTTGGCAGAGGGAAAAAGATCTGCTAGCTCGAGCAGCTGAAGCTTTATTG
AGGCTTAAGCAGTGGGTTCCCTAGTTAGCCAGAGAGCTCCCAGGCTCAGATCTGGTCTAACCAGAGAGAC
CCAGTACAGGCAAAAAGCAGATCTTGTCTTCTTTGGGAGTGAATTAGCCCTTCCAGTCCCCCCTTTTCTT
TTAAAAAGTGGCTAAGATCTACAGCTGCCTTGTAAGTCATTGGTCTTAAAGGTACCGTAATCTTATCTAG
AACCGGTTCAGGAGCGGTCACCTAGGGAAGGCTTGGATAGAGTGGCCACAGGACCTCCTTCCCCGGTTGT
CCCATGTGGCCCTGGCCAAGCTTTTTCCAGGGGCACAATGGGGACCAGTTGAGCAACTGGTGGTGGAGGC
TGAGGCGGAAGGCCTGGAGGACCCTCCTGGCTGACACCAACAGCCTTAGAGGGCAGAATGGTCTTCACAT
TAGATGCTGTCACAAATGGAGGTGCAGGACCCTCAAGGCCTCCACAGGGAGTGCCCGGGGCAGTCGAATT
GAGGGCAGTCTGAGTAAGGATAAAGTTCTGAGTTTGAGAGGGCTCAGCTGACCCCCCTTCTGTCTTGACT
TTGACAATGACCTTGCCAGCCCCAGCCCCACTGAGGCAAGGGCCCCCGTCCCCTGTCACCAACAGTGAGC
TGGGGAAAGCAGAGAGCATCAGAGGGTTGTCTGGAGAGAATACTGAAGGCATGATGGGCTGTGGAGGTGG
CTCCCTGGGTGGGTGGTCTGGTGGGTCAGAAGTTGGTGGGAGAAAGGGAAGTGCAGGGGATGGAGACAGG
GCGGCACTAGGTTTCATGCTCATATCCGGTCCCGGCAATGCAGATGCCCGGGAAGCGGCCGCACTTCCCC
CGGAGCCTCCGCTTCCGCCCTTGTACAGCTCGTCCATGCCGAGAGTGATCCCGGCGGCGGTCACGAACTC
CAGCAGGACCATGTGATCGCGCTTCTCGTTGGGGTCTTTGCTCAGCTTGGACTGGGTGCTCAGGTAGTGG
TTGTCGGGCAGCAGCACGGGGCCGTCGCCGATGGGGGTGTTCTGCTGGTAGTGGTCGGCGAGCTGCACGC
TGCCGTCCTCGATGTTGTGGCGGATCTTGAAGTTCACCTTGATGCCGTTCTTCTGCTTGTCGGCCATGAT
ATAGACGTTGTGGCTGTTGTAGTTGTACTCCAGCTTGTGCCCCAGGATGTTGCCGTCCTCCTTGAAGTCG
ATGCCCTTCAGCTCGATGCGGTTCACCAGGGTGTCGCCCTCGAACTTCACCTCGGCGCGGGTCTTGTAGT
TGCCGTCGTCCTTGAAGAAGATGGTGCGCTCCTGGACGTAGCCTTCGGGCATGGCGGACTTGAAGAAGTC
GTGCTGCTTCATGTGGTCGGGGTAGCGGCTGAAGCACTGCACGCCGTAGGTCAGGGTGGTCACGAGGGTG
GGCCAGGGCACGGGCAGCTTGCCGGTGGTGCAGATGAACTTCAGGGTCAGCTTGCCGTAGGTGGCATCGC
CCTCGCCCTCGCCGGACACGCTGAACTTGTGGCCGTTTACGTCGCCGTCCAGCTCGACCAGGATGGGCAC
CACCCCGGTGAACAGCTCCTCGCCCTTGCTCACCATGGTGGCGACCGGTGGATCCCGGGCCCGCGGTACC
GTCGACTGCAGAATTCGGTTCACTAAACGAGCCCGGTTCACTAAACGAGCTCTGCTTATATAGACCTCCC
ACCGTACACGCCTACCGCCCATTTGCGTCAATGGGGCGGAGTTGTTACGACATTTTGGAAAGTCCCGTTG
ATTTTGGTGCCAAAACAAACTCCCATTGACGTCAATGGGGTGGAGACTTGGAAATCCCCGTGAGTCAAAC
CGCTATCCACGCCCATTGATGTACTGCCAAAACCGCATCACCATGGTAATAGCGATGACTAATACGTAGA
TGTACTGCCAAGTAGGAAAGTCCCATAAGGTCATGTACTGGGCATAATGCCAGGCGGGCCATTTACCGTC
ATTGACGTCAATAGGGGGCGTACTTGGCATATGATACACTTGATGTACTGCCAAGTGGGCAGTTTACCGT
AAATACTCCACCCATTGACGTCAATGGAAAGTCCCTATTGGCGTTACTATGGGAACATACGTCATTATTG
ACGTCAATGGGCGGGGGTCGTTGGGCGGTCAGCCAGGCGGGCCATTTACCGTAAGTTATGTAACGCGGAA
CTCCATATATGGGCTATGAACTAATGACCCCGTAATTGATTACTATTAATAACTAGCACGCGTTCGAAGC
TTGAGCTCGGTCCCCTCGGGGTTGGGAGGTGGGTCTGAAACGATAATGGTGAATATCCCTGCCTAACTCT
ATTCACTATAGAAAGTACAGCAAAAACTATTCTTAAACCTACCAAGCCTCCTACTATCATTATGAATAAT
TTTATATACCACAGCCAATTTGTTATGTTAAACCAATTCCACAAACTTGCCCATTTATCTAATTCCAATA
ATTCTTGTTCATTCTTTTCTTGCTGGTTTTGCGATTCTTCAATTAAGGAGTGTATTAAGCTTGTGTAATT
GTTAATTTCTCTGTCCCACTCCATCCAGGTCGTGTGATTCCAAATCTGTTCCAGAGATTTATTACTCCAA
CTAGCATTCCAAGGCACAGCAGTGGTGCAAATGAGTTTTCCAGAGCAACCCCAAATCCCCAGGAGCTGTT
GATCCTTTAGGTATCTTTCCACAGCCAGGATTCTTGCCTGGAGCTGCTTGATGCCCCAGACTGTGAGTTG
CAACAGATGCTGTTGCGCCTCAATAGCCCTCAGCAAATTGTTCTGCTGCTGCACTATACCAGACAATAAT
TGTCTGGCCTGTACCGTCAGCGTCATTGACGCTGCGCCCATAGTGCTTCCTGCTGCTCCCAAGAACCCAA
GGAACAAAGCTCCTATTCCCACTGCTCTTTTTTCTCTCTGCACCACTCTTCTCTTTGCCTTGGTGGGTGC
TACTCCTAATGGTTCAATTTTTACTACTTTATATTTATATAATTCACTTCTCCAATTGTCCCTCATATCT
CCTCCTTATGGTGTTTTACTAAACTTTTCCATGTTCTAATCCTCATCCTGTCTACTTGCCACACAATCAT
CACCTGCCATCTGTTTTCCATAATCCCTAATGATCTTTGCTTTTCTTCTTGGCACTACTTTTATGTCACT
ATTATCTTGTATTACTACTGCCCCTTCACCTTTCCAGAGGAGCTTTGCTGGTCCTTTCCAAAGTGGATTT
CTGCTGTCCCTGTAATAAACCCGAAAATTTTGAATTTTTGTAATTTGTTTTTGTAATTCTTTAGTTTGTA
TGTCTGTTGCTATTATGTCTACTATTCTTTCCCCTGCACTGTACCCCCCAATCCCCCCTTTTCTTTTAAA
ATTGTGGATGAATACTGCCATTTGTACTGCTGTCTTAAGATGTTCAGCCTGATCTCTTACCTGTCCTATA
ATTTTCTTTAATTCTTTATTCATAGATTCTACTACTCCTTGACTTTGGGGATTGTAGGGAATTTCCAGGT
CTGAAGATCCTGCTGCTTGCTGTGCTTTTTTCTTACTTTTGTTTTGCTCTTCCTCTATCTTGTCTAAAGC
TTCCTTGGTGTCTTTTATCTCTATCCTTTGATGCACACAATAGAGGGTTGCTACTGTATTATATAATGAT
CTAAGTTCTTCTGATCCTGTCTGAAGGGATGGTTGTAGCTGTCCCAGTATTTGTCTACAGCCTTCTGATG
TTTCTAACAGGCCAGTATTAACTGCGAATCGTTCTAGCTCCCTGCTTGCCCATACTATATGTTTTAATTT
ATATTTTTTCTTTCCCCCTGGCCTTAACCGAATTTTTTCCCATCGCGATCTAATTCTCCCCCGCTTAATA
CTGACGCTCTCGCACCCATCTCTCTCCTTCTAGCCTCCGCTAGTCAAAATTTTTGGCGTACTCACCAGTC
GCCGCCCCTCGCCTCTTGCCGTGCGCGCTTCAGCAAGCCGAGTCCTGCGTCGAGAGAGCTCCTCTGGTTT
CCCTTTCGCTTTCAAGTCCCTGTTCGGGCGCCACTGCTAGAGATTTTCCACACTGACTAAAAGGGTCTGA
GGGATCTCTAGTTACCAGAGTCACACAACAGACGGGCACACACTACTTGAAGCACTCAAGGCAAGCTTTA
TTGAGGCTTAAGCAGTGGGTTCCCTAGTTAGCCAGAGAGCTCCCAGGCTCAGATCTGGTCTAACCAGAGA
GACCCAGTACAGGCAAAAAGCAGCTGCTTATATGCAGGATCTGAGGGCTCGCCACTCCCCAGTCCCGCCC
AGGCCACGCCTCCCATGGTAATAGCGATGACTAATACGTAGATGTACTGCCAAGTAGGAAAGTCCCATAA
GGTCATGTACTGGGCATAATGCCAGGCGGGCCATTTACCGTCATTGACGTCAATAGGGGGCGTACTTGGC
ATATGATACACTTGATGTACTGCCAAGTGGGCAGTTTACCGTAAATACTCCACCCATTGACGTCAATGGA
AAGTCCCTATTGGCGTTACTATGGGAACATACGTCATTATTGACGTCAATGGGCGGGGGTCGTTGGGCGG
TCAGCCAGGCGGGCCATTTACCGTAAGTTATGTAACGCGGAACTCCATATATGGGCTATGAACTAATGAC
CCCGTAATTGATTACTATTAATAACTAGTCAATAATCAATGTCGACCCAGGTGGCACTTTTCGGGGAAAT
GTGCGCGGAACCCCTATTTGTTTATTTTTCTAAATACATTCAAATATGTATCCGCTCATGAGACAATAAC
CCTGATAAATGCTTCAATAATATTGAAAAAGGAAGAGTATGAGTATTCAACATTTCCGTGTCGCCCTTAT
TCCCTTTTTTGCGGCATTTTGCCTTCCTGTTTTTGCTCACCCAGAAACGCTGGTGAAAGTAAAAGATGCT
GAAGATCAGTTGGGTGCACGAGTGGGTTACATCGAACTGGATCTCAACAGCGGTAAGATCCTTGAGAGTT
TTCGCCCCGAAGAACGTTTTCCAATGATGAGCACTTTTAAAGTTCTGCTATGTGGCGCGGTATTATCCCG
TATTGACGCCGGGCAAGAGCAACTCGGTCGCCGCATACACTATTCTCAGAATGACTTGGTTGAGTACTCA
CCAGTCACAGAAAAGCATCTTACGGATGGCATGACAGTAAGAGAATTATGCAGTGCTGCCATAACCATGA
GTGATAACACTGCGGCCAACTTACTTCTGACAACGATCGGAGGACCGAAGGAGCTAACCGCTTTTTTGCA
CAACATGGGGGATCATGTAACTCGCCTTGATCGTTGGGAACCGGAGCTGAATGAAGCCATACCAAACGAC
GAGCGTGACACCACGATGCCTGTAGCAATGGCAACAACGTTGCGCAAACTATTAACTGGCGAACTACTTA
CTCTAGCTTCCCGGCAACAATTAATAGACTGGATGGAGGCGGATAAAGTTGCAGGACCACTTCTGCGCTC
GGCCCTTCCGGCTGGCTGGTTTATTGCTGATAAATCTGGAGCCGGTGAGCGTGGGTCTCGCGGTATCATT
GCAGCACTGGGGCCAGATGGTAAGCCCTCCCGTATCGTAGTTATCTACACGACGGGGAGTCAGGCAACTA
TGGATGAACGAAATAGACAGATCGCTGAGATAGGTGCCTCACTGATTAAGCATTGGTAACTGTCAGACCA
AGTTTACTCATATATACTTTAGATTGATTTAAAACTTCATTTTTAATTTAAAAGGATCTAGGTGAAGATC
CTTTTTGATAATCTCATGACCAAAATCCCTTAACGTGAGTTTTCGTTCCACTGAGCGTCAGACCCCGTAG
AAAAGATCAAAGGATCTTCTTGAGATCCTTTTTTTCTGCGCGTAATCTGCTGCTTGCAAACAAAAAAACC
ACCGCTACCAGCGGTGGTTTGTTTGCCGGATCAAGAGCTACCAACTCTTTTTCCGAAGGTAACTGGCTTC
AGCAGAGCGCAGATACCAAATACTGTTCTTCTAGTGTAGCCGTAGTTAGGCCACCACTTCAAGAACTCTG
TAGCACCGCCTACATACCTCGCTCTGCTAATCCTGTTACCAGTGGCTGCTGCCAGTGGCGATAAGTCGTG
TCTTACCGGGTTGGACTCAAGACGATAGTTACCGGATAAGGCGCAGCGGTCGGGCTGAACGGGGGGTTCG
TGCACACAGCCCAGCTTGGAGCGAACGACCTACACCGAACTGAGATACCTACAGCGTGAGCTATGAGAAA
GCGCCACGCTTCCCGAAGGGAGAAAGGCGGACAGGTATCCGGTAAGCGGCAGGGTCGGAACAGGAGAGCG
CACGAGGGAGCTTCCAGGGGGAAACGCCTGGTATCTTTATAGTCCTGTCGGGTTTCGCCACCTCTGACTT
GAGCGTCGATTTTTGTGATGCTCGTCAGGGGGGCGGAGCCTATGGAAAAACGCCAGCAACGCGGCCTTTT
TACGGTTCCTGGCCTTTTGCTGGCCTTTTGCTCACATGTTCTTTCCTGCGTTATCCCCTGCTTCTGTGGA
TAACCGTATTACCGCCTTTGAGTGAGCTGATACCGCTCGCCGCAGCCGAACGACCGAGCGCAGCGAGTCA
GTGAGCGAGGAAGCGGAAGAGCGCCCAATACGCAAACCGCCTCTCCCCGCGCGTTGGCCGATTCATTAAT
GCAGCGGATCCAGACATGATAAGATACATTGATGAGTTTGGACAAACCACAACTAGAATGCAGTGAAAAA
AATGCTTTATTTGTGAAATTTGTGATGCTATTGCTTTATTTGTAACCATTATAAGCTGCAATAAACAAGT
TAGCTTTTTGCAAAAGCCTAGGCCTCCAAAAAAGCCTCCTCACTACTTCTGGAATAGCTCAGAGGCCGAG
GCGGCCTCGGCCTCTGCATAAATAAAAAAAATTAGTCAGCCATGGGGCGGAGAATGGGCGGAACTGGGCG
GAGTTAGGGGCGGGATGGGCGGAGTTAGGGGCGGGACTATGGTTGCTGACTAATTGAGATGCGGATCCGC
TGGCACGACAGGTTTCCCGACTGGAAAGCGGGCAGTGAGCGCAACGCAATTAATGTGAGTTAGCTCACTC
ATTAGGCACCCCAGGCTTTACACTTTATGCTTCCGGCTCGTATGTTGTGTGGAATTGTGAGCGGATAACA
ATTTCACACAGGAAACAGCTATGACCATGATTACGCCAAGCTTGGGCTGCAGGTCGAGGGATCTCCATAA
GAGAAGAGGGACAGCTATGACTGGGAGTAGTCAGGAGAGGAGGAAAAATCTGGCTAGTAAAACATGTAAG
GAAAATTTTAGGGATGTTAAAGAAAAAAATAACACAAAACAAAATAT
Features (pLannotate 1.2.2; 29 found; start..end, strand, type, name):
    199..254     -  polyA_signal   β-globin poly(A) signal: rabbit β-globin polyadenylation signal (Gil and Proudfoot, 1987)
    340..475     -  LTR            3' LTR (ΔU3) (fragment): self-inactivating 3' long terminal repeat (LTR) from HIV-1
    477..545     -  CDS            nef (fragment): NEF_HV1Z2 - Experimental evidence at protein level: Swiss-Prot protein existence level 1. Extracellular Nef protein targets CD4(+) T-lymphocytes for apoptosis by interacting with CXCR4 surface receptors. From Human immunodeficiency virus type 1 group M subtype D (isolate Z2/CDC-Z34) (HIV-1).
    571..1167    -  CDS            NUTM1 (fragment): NUTM1_HUMAN - Also known as C15orf55, NUT. Experimental evidence at protein level: Swiss-Prot protein existence level 1. Plays a role in the regulation of proliferation. Regulates TERT expression by modulating SP1 binding to TERT promoter binding sites. From Homo sapiens (Human).
   1210..1926    -  CDS            mEGFP: mEGFP is a basic (constitutively fluorescent) green fluorescent protein published in 2002, derived from Aequorea victoria. It has moderate acid sensitivity.
   1940..1977    -  misc_feature   MCS (fragment): multiple cloning site
   1976..1992    -  promoter       tight TRE promoter (fragment): Tet-responsive promoter PTight, consisting of seven tet operator sequences followed by the minimal CMV promoter
   2008..2211    -  promoter       CMV promoter: human cytomegalovirus (CMV) immediate early promoter
   2212..2515    -  enhancer       CMV enhancer: human cytomegalovirus immediate early enhancer
   2583..2599    -  misc_feature   MCS (fragment): multiple cloning site
   2599..2624    -  CDS            Rev (fragment): human immunodeficiency virus 1 (HIV-1) Rev protein; rev; enhances nuclear export of unspliced and incompletely spliced viral mRNAs
   3001..3234    -  misc_feature   RRE: The Rev response element (RRE) of HIV-1 allows for Rev-dependent mRNA export from the nucleus to the cytoplasm.
   3368..3451    -  CDS            vif (fragment): VIF_HV1BR - Experimental evidence at protein level: Swiss-Prot protein existence level 1. Counteracts the innate antiviral activity of host APOBEC3F and APOBEC3G. Forms a complex with host APOBEC3F and APOBEC3G thus preventing the entry of these lethally hypermutating enzymes into progeny virions. Recruits an active E3 ubiquitin ligase complex composed of elongin BC, CUL5, and RBX2 to induce polyubiquitination of APOBEC3G and APOBEC3F. In turn, they are directed to the 26S proteasome for degradation. Vif interaction with APOBEC3G also blocks its cytidine deaminase activity in a proteasome-inde
   3594..3711    -  misc_feature   cPPT/CTS: central polypurine tract and central termination sequence of HIV-1
   3860..4219    -  CDS            HIV-1 gag (fragment): gag protein from human immunodeficiency virus 1; gag
   4203..4328    -  misc_feature   HIV-1 Ψ: packaging signal of human immunodeficiency virus type 1
   4375..4632    -  LTR            5' LTR (truncated): truncated 5' long terminal repeat (LTR) from HIV-1
   4634..5013    -  enhancer       CMV enhancer: human cytomegalovirus immediate early enhancer
   5044..5148    +  promoter       AmpR promoter: bla
   5149..6009    +  CDS            AmpR: β-lactamase; bla; confers resistance to ampicillin, carbenicillin, and related antibiotics
   6180..6768    +  rep_origin     ori: high-copy-number ColE1/pMB1/pBR322/pUC origin of replication
   6951..7005    +  CDS            lacI (fragment): lac repressor; lacI; The lac repressor binds to the lac operator to inhibit transcription in E. coli. This inhibition can be relieved by adding lactose or isopropyl-β-D-thiogalactopyranoside (IPTG).
   7007..7141    -  polyA_signal   SV40 poly(A) signal: SV40 polyadenylation signal
   7161..7296    -  rep_origin     SV40 ori: SV40 origin of replication
   7320..7342    -  promoter       SV40 promoter (fragment): SV40 enhancer and early promoter
   7349..7388    +  CDS            lacI (fragment): lac repressor; lacI; The lac repressor binds to the lac operator to inhibit transcription in E. coli. This inhibition can be relieved by adding lactose or isopropyl-β-D-thiogalactopyranoside (IPTG).
   7401..7422    +  protein_bind   CAP binding site: CAP binding activates transcription in the presence of cAMP. E. coli catabolite activator protein
   7437..7467    +  promoter       lac promoter: promoter for the E. coli lac operon
   7475..7491    +  protein_bind   lac operator: The lac repressor binds to the lac operator to inhibit transcription in E. coli. This inhibition can be relieved by adding lactose or isopropyl-β-D-thiogalactopyranoside (IPTG). lac repressor encoded by lacI
