[The description below was written by a language model from this plasmid's Addgene catalogue record and pLannotate feature annotations shown in this document.]
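Description:
CL20_mEGFP_FOidr_023 is a 7,677 nt mammalian expression plasmid built on the CL20 backbone. The catalogue lists it only as a mammalian expression vector, but the feature table shows the architecture of an HIV-1-derived self-inactivating lentiviral transfer vector. It is maintained in E. coli through a high-copy ColE1/pUC-type origin and an ampicillin resistance gene (β-lactamase) under its own promoter. The recorded growth strain is a recombination-limiting host, consistent with the repeated LTR sequences. Remnants of lac regulatory elements and an SV40 origin with its poly(A) signal lie in the plasmid backbone.

The viral portion begins with a CMV enhancer fused to a truncated 5' LTR, which would drive genomic RNA transcription in packaging cells. This is followed by the Ψ packaging signal, a partial gag fragment, the cPPT/CTS, and the Rev response element. It ends in a ΔU3 3' LTR fragment and a rabbit β-globin polyadenylation signal. Short annotated fragments of vif, rev and nef appear to be residual viral sequence rather than functional genes.

Between these elements, an internal CMV enhancer/promoter drives a single open reading frame. In it, monomeric EGFP is fused to the N terminus of FOidr_023, an unmutated intrinsically disordered region corresponding to residues 509–707 of the human oncogenic fusion protein BRD9_NUTM1. The annotation maps this segment to the NUTM1 portion of the fusion. No mammalian selection marker is annotated.

The construct is meant to express the fluorescently tagged IDR in mammalian cells. The associated work concerns protein condensate formation, which suggests use in imaging the localisation and condensate-forming behaviour of the IDR.
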