Addgene plasmid #244575: CL20_mEGFP_FOidr_023
Purpose: Express mEGFP-tagged intrinsically disordered protein (IDR), FOidr_023, derived from human fusion protein BRD9_NUTM1
Depositing lab: Richard Kriwacki. Depositing organization: St. Jude Children's Research Hospital. Publication: Proteome-wide computational analyses reveal links between protein condensate formation and RNA biology. Maiti S, Tripathi S, Baggett DW, Phillips AH, Park CG, Wang J, Wahiduzzaman, Freyaldenhoven WT, Kinger S, Pioso BJ, Bollinger JC, Somjee R, Lang B, Babu MM, Kriwacki RW. Sci Adv. 2025 Dec 5;11(49):eady1420. doi: 10.1126/sciadv.ady1420. Epub 2025 Dec 3. PubMed 41337585.
Backbone
  Vector backbone: CL20
  Vector type: Mammalian Expression
Growth in bacteria
  Bacterial resistance: Ampicillin, 100 μg/mL
  Growth temperature: 37°C
  Growth strain: NEB Stable
  Copy number: High Copy
Gene/Insert
  Gene/Insert name: FOidr_023
  Species: H. sapiens (human)
  Mutation: Unmutated
  Tag / fusion protein: monomeric EGFP (N terminal on insert)
  Cloning method: Restriction Enzyme; 5′ cloning site Unknown (unknown if destroyed)
Terms and licenses: Academic/Nonprofit Terms; Industry Terms: Not Available to Industry
Depositor comments: BRD9_NUTM1_509_707
How to cite: CL20_mEGFP_FOidr_023 was a gift from Richard Kriwacki (Addgene plasmid # 244575 ; http://n2t.net/addgene:244575 ; RRID:Addgene_244575)
